Addgene plasmid #156162: pAAV.CMV.SV40.THBS1-deltaTSR1-HA.SV40(polyA)
Purpose: Expresses murine Thrombospondin-1 (THBS1) with deletion (AA 383-548) and HA-tag at C-terminus
Depositing lab: Kevin Park. Depositing organization: University of Miami. Publication: Thrombospondin-1 Mediates Axon Regeneration in Retinal Ganglion Cells. Bray ER, Yungher BJ, Levay K, Ribeiro M, Dvoryanchikov G, Ayupe AC, Thakor K, Marks V, Randolph M, Danzi MC, Schmidt TM, Chaudhari N, Lemmon VP, Hattar S, Park KK. Neuron. 2019 Aug 21;103(4):642-657.e7. doi: 10.1016/j.neuron.2019.05.044. Epub 2019 Jun 26. PubMed 31255486.
Backbone
  Vector backbone: Modified pAAV-MCS
  Backbone size w/o insert (bp): 3601
  Total vector size (bp): 6652
  Modifications to backbone: Truncated CMV enhancer sequence; beta-Globine intron replaced with SV40 intron; hGH polyA signal replaced with SV40 polyA signal
  Vector type: Mammalian Expression, AAV
Growth in bacteria
  Bacterial resistance: Ampicillin, 100 μg/mL
  Growth temperature: 37°C
  Growth strain: NEB Stable
  Copy number: High Copy
Gene/Insert
  Gene/Insert name: Thrombospondin-1 (alt name: THBS1)
  Species: M. musculus (mouse)
  Insert size (bp): 3051
  Mutation: THBS1 with deletion of amino acid residues 383-548
  Entrez Gene: Thbs1 (a.k.a. TSP-1, TSP1, Thbs-1, tbsp1)
  Promoter: CMV
  Tag / fusion protein: HA-tag (C terminal on insert)
  Cloning method: Restriction Enzyme; 5′ cloning site HindIII (not destroyed); 3′ cloning site XhoI (not destroyed)
  Sequencing primers: 5′ CGCAAATGGGCGGTAGGCGTG; 3′ CCTCCCCCTGAACCTGAAAC
Terms and licenses: Academic/Nonprofit Terms; Industry Terms: Not Available to Industry
How to cite: pAAV.CMV.SV40.THBS1-deltaTSR1-HA.SV40(polyA) was a gift from Kevin Park (Addgene plasmid # 156162 ; http://n2t.net/addgene:156162 ; RRID:Addgene_156162)
