[The description below was written by a language model from this plasmid's Addgene catalogue record and pLannotate feature annotations shown in this document.]
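Description:
pAAV.CMV.SV40.THBS1-deltaTSR1-HA.SV40(polyA) is an adeno-associated virus transfer plasmid built on a modified pAAV-MCS backbone, intended for mammalian expression either by direct transfection or after packaging into recombinant AAV. It is maintained in bacteria through a high-copy ColE1/pUC-type origin and selected with ampicillin via the β-lactamase gene; an f1 phage origin is also present in the backbone. The catalogue lists a recombination-deficient propagation strain, which is consistent with the need to preserve the AAV2 inverted terminal repeats. In the annotated sequencing result, one ITR is detected in full while the other appears only as two short fragments. This may reflect the difficulty of sequencing or annotating these structured repeats, but the record does not resolve the point. The sequenced record is also slightly shorter than the stated total vector size.

The expression cassette between the ITRs has been trimmed relative to the parental vector: a truncated CMV enhancer and the CMV immediate early promoter drive transcription, an SV40 small t intron replaces the original β-globin intron, and an SV40 polyadenylation signal replaces the hGH one. These changes make room for the roughly 3 kb insert within AAV packaging limits. The payload is mouse thrombospondin-1 (Thbs1), a secreted adhesive glycoprotein, carrying a deletion of residues 383–548 and fused at its C terminus to an HA epitope tag for detection. The construct name labels this deletion as removal of TSR1. The insert sits between retained HindIII and XhoI sites. As a domain-deletion variant, it is suited to structure–function comparison with full-length thrombospondin-1, and the associated publication concerns this protein's role in axon regeneration in retinal ganglion cells.
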