Features (pLannotate 1.2.2; 17 found; start..end, strand, type, name):
     59..262     +  promoter       CMV promoter: human cytomegalovirus (CMV) immediate early promoter
    311..365     +  intron         small t intron (fragment): SV40 (simian virus 40) small t antigen intron
    410..434     +  misc_feature   MCS (fragment): pUC18/19 multiple cloning site
    447..3461    +  CDS            Thbs1 (fragment): TSP1_MOUSE - Also known as Tsp1. Experimental evidence at protein level: Swiss-Prot protein existence level 1. Adhesive glycoprotein that mediates cell-to-cell and cell-to- matrix interactions. Binds heparin. May play a role in dentinogenesis and/or maintenance of dentin and dental pulp. Ligand for CD36 mediating antiangiogenic properties (By similarity). Plays a role in ER stress response, via its interaction with the activating transcription factor 6 alpha (ATF6) which produces adaptive ER stress response factors. From Mus musculus (Mouse).
   3462..3490    +  CDS            3xHA (fragment): three tandem HA epitope tags
   3532..3601    -  polyA_signal   SV40 poly(A) signal (fragment): SV40 polyadenylation signal
   3676..3816    +  repeat_region  AAV2 ITR: inverted terminal repeat of adeno-associated virus serotype 2 inverted
   3821..3872    -  misc_feature   bom (fragment): basis of mobility region from pBR322
   3891..4346    +  rep_origin     f1 ori (sequence partly withheld): f1 bacteriophage origin of replication; arrow indicates direction of (+) strand synthesis
   4347..4396    -  misc_feature   bom (fragment): basis of mobility region from pBR322
   4498..4533    -  CDS            rop (fragment): Rop protein, which maintains plasmids at low copy number; rop
   4628..4732    +  promoter       AmpR promoter: bla
   4733..5593    +  CDS            AmpR: β-lactamase; bla; confers resistance to ampicillin, carbenicillin, and related antibiotics
   5764..6352    +  rep_origin     ori: high-copy-number ColE1/pMB1/pBR322/pUC origin of replication
   6425..6452    +  repeat_region  AAV2 ITR (fragment): inverted terminal repeat of adeno-associated virus serotype 2 inverted
   6481..6508    +  repeat_region  AAV2 ITR (fragment): inverted terminal repeat of adeno-associated virus serotype 2 inverted
   6564..58      +  enhancer       CMV enhancer (fragment) (across the origin): human cytomegalovirus immediate early enhancer; contains an 18-bp deletion relative to the standard CMV enhancer
>Addgene plasmid #156162 | pAAV.CMV.SV40.THBS1-deltaTSR1-HA.SV40(polyA) | addgene full sequence | sequence record 309129 | Addgene NGS Result
CTTATGGGACTTTCCTACTTGGCAGTACATCTACGTATTAGTCATCGCTATTACCATGGTGATGCGGTTT
TGGCAGTACATCAATGGGCGTGGATAGCGGTTTGACTCACGGGGATTTCCAAGTCTCCACCCCATTGACG
TCAATGGGAGTTTGTTTTGGCACCAAAATCAACGGGACTTTCCAAAATGTCGTAACAACTCCGCCCCATT
GACGCAAATGGGCGGTAGGCGTGTACGGTGGGAGGTCTATATAAGCAGAGCTCGTTTAGTGAACCGTCAG
ATCGCCTGGAGACGCCATCCGGACTCTAAGGTAAATATAAAATTTTTAAGTGTATAATGTGTTAAACTAC
TGATTCTAATTGTTTCTCTCTTTTAGATTCCAACCTTTGGAACTGAATTCCGCGGGCCCGGGATCCTCTA
GAGTCGACCTGCAGAAGCTTATGACCATGGAGCTCCTGCGGGGACTAGGTGTCCTGTTCCTGTTGCATAT
GTGTGGAAGCAACCGCATTCCAGAGTCTGGGGGAGATAACGGTGTGTTTGACATCTTTGAACTCATTGGA
GGTGCACGAAGGGGCCCCGGTCGCCGACTGGTGAAGGGCCAAGATCTATCCAGCCCCGCCTTCCGCATTG
AGAATGCCAACCTGATCCCCGCTGTGCCGGATGACAAGTTCCAAGACCTACTGGACGCTGTGTGGGCCGA
CAAAGGCTTCATCTTCCTGGCTTCCTTGAGGCAGATGAAGAAGACCCGGGGCACACTCCTGGCTGTGGAA
CGGAAAGACAACACTGGCCAGATCTTCAGTGTGGTCTCCAACGGCAAAGCTGGCACCCTGGACCTGAGCC
TGAGCCTGCCAGGGAAGCAACAAGTGGTGTCAGTGGAGGAAGCTCTCCTGGCCACTGGCCAGTGGAAGAG
CATCACGCTGTTTGTTCAAGAGGACCGGGCTCAACTCTACATAGACTGTGATAAGATGGAGAGCGCGGAG
CTGGATGTACCCATCCAGAGCATCTTCACCAGGGATCTGGCCAGCGTTGCCAGGCTCCGAGTTGCAAAGG
GAGATGTCAATGACAATTTTCAGGGGGTGCTGCAGAATGTGAGGTTTGTCTTTGGAACCACCCCAGAAGA
CATTCTCAGGAACAAAGGCTGCTCCAGCTCAGCTACCAACGTCCTTCTTACCCTTGACAACAACGTGGTG
AACGGTTCCAGCCCTGCTATCCGCACCAACTACATCGGCCACAAAACAAAGGACCTCCAAGCTATCTGTG
GCCTCTCCTGTGATGAACTATCCAGCATGGTCCTGGAACTGAAGGGCCTGCGCACCATCGTGACCACTCT
GCAGGACAGCATCCGAAAAGTGACGGAAGAGAACAGAGAGCTGGTCAGTGAGCTGAAGCGGCCTCCCCTC
TGCTTTCACAATGGAGTCCAGTACAAGAACAACGAGGAGTGGACTGTAGACAGTTGCACAGAGTGTCACT
GCCAGAACTCGGTTACCATCTGCAAAAAGGTGTCCTGTCCCATCATGCCCTGCTCCAACGCCACAGTTCC
TGATGGTGAATGCTGCCCACGGTGCTGGCCCAGCGACTCTGCTGACGATGGCATTGATGGATGCCTGTCC
AATCCCTGCTTTGCTGGTGCCAAGTGTACTAGCTACCCTGATGGTAGCTGGAAATGTGGTGCGTGTCCTC
CTGGCTACAGTGGAAATGGCATCCAGTGCAAAGACGTCGATGAGTGCAAAGAAGTGCCTGATGCTTGCTT
CAATCACAACGGAGAACATCGGTGCAAGAACACAGATCCTGGCTACAACTGCCTGCCCTGCCCACCACGA
TTCACTGGCTCACAGCCCTTCGGCCGAGGTGTCGAACATGCCATGGCCAACAAACAGGTGTGCAAACCGC
GAAACCCCTGCACGGACGGGACGCATGACTGCAACAAGAACGCTAAGTGCAACTACCTGGGTCACTACAG
TGACCCCATGTACCGCTGTGAGTGCAAGCCCGGCTATGCAGGCAATGGCATCATCTGCGGAGAGGACACA
GACCTGGACGGCTGGCCTAATGAAAACCTGGTGTGTGTGGCCAACGCAACCTACCACTGCAAAAAGGACA
ACTGCCCCAACCTTCCCAACTCGGGGCAGGAAGACTATGACAAGGACGGGATTGGCGATGCCTGCGATGA
TGACGATGACAACGACAAGATCCCCGATGACAGGGACAACTGTCCATTCCATTACAACCCAGCCCAGTAT
GACTATGACAGAGATGATGTGGGAGACCGCTGTGACAACTGCCCCTACAACCACAACCCTGACCAAGCAG
ACACAGACAAAAACGGGGAGGGCGATGCCTGTGCTGTGGACATCGATGGAGATGGAATCCTCAATGAACG
AGACAACTGCCAGTACGTTTACAACGTGGACCAGAGGGACACGGACATGGATGGGGTTGGAGATCAGTGT
GACAACTGCCCCCTGGAACACAATCCAGACCAGCTGGACTCTGACTCAGACCTCATAGGGGACACTTGTG
ACAACAATCAGGACATCGATGAGGATGGCCATCAGAACAATCTGGACAACTGTCCCTATGTGCCTAATGC
CAACCAGGCCGACCATGATAAAGATGGCAAAGGAGATGCCTGTGACCATGACGATGACAATGACGGCATC
CCTGATGACAGAGACAACTGCAGGCTGGTGCCCAATCCTGACCAGAAGGACTCTGATGGTGATGGCCGAG
GTGACGCCTGCAAAGACGACTTTGACCATGACAATGTGCCAGATATTGATGACATCTGTCCTGAGAATTT
TGACATCAGTGAAACCGATTTCCGACAATTCCAGATGATTCCTCTAGATCCCAAAGGAACCTCCCAAAAT
GACCCTAACTGGGTTGTCCGCCATCAGGGCAAAGAACTTGTCCAGACTGTAAACTGTGACCCTGGACTTG
CTGTAGGTTATGATGAGTTTAATGCTGTGGACTTCAGCGGTACCTTCTTCATCAACACCGAGAGAGATGA
TGACTACGCTGGCTTTGTTTTCGGCTACCAGTCCAGCAGCCGCTTCTACGTTGTGATGTGGAAACAAGTC
ACCCAGTCCTACTGGGACACCAACCCCACAAGGGCTCAGGGATACTCAGGCCTGTCTGTAAAGGTTGTGA
ACTCCACCACCGGCCCTGGCGAGCACCTGCGGAATGCACTGTGGCACACAGGAAACACCCCTGGCCAGGT
GCGCACCCTGTGGCATGACCCTCGCCACATCGGCTGGAAAGATTTCACTGCATACAGATGGCGTCTCAGC
CACAGGCCAAAGACCGGTTATATCAGAGTGGTGATGTATGAAGGAAAGAAAATCATGGCTGACTCGGGAC
CCATCTATGACAAAACCTACGCCGGCGGTAGACTAGGCCTGTTCGTCTTCTCTCAGGAAATGGTGTTCTT
CTCAGACATGAAATACGAGTGTCGAGATTCCTACCCATACGATGTTCCAGATTACGCTTAACTCGAGAGA
TCTAGGCCGCTAGGCCTCACCTGCGATCTCGATGCTTTATTTGTGAAATTTGTGATGCTATTGCTTTATT
TGTAACCATTATAAGCTGCAATAAACAAGTTAACAACAACAATTGCATTCATTTTATGTTTCAGGTTCAG
GGGGAGGTGTGGGAGGTTTTTTAAACTGCGGCCGCAGGAACCCCTAGTGATGGAGTTGGCCACTCCCTCT
CTGCGCGCTCGCTCGCTCACTGAGGCCGGGCGACCAAAGGTCGCCCGACGCCCGGGCTTTGCCCGGGCGG
CCTCAGTGAGCGAGCGAGCGCGCAGCTGCCTGCAGGGGCGCCTGATGCGGTATTTTCTCCTTACGCATCT
GTGCGGTATTTCACACCGCATA
[95 nt withheld, positions 3873-3967]
T
[46 nt withheld, positions 3969-4014]
C
[141 nt withheld, positions 4016-4156]
CCTTTGACGTTGGAGTCCACGTTCTTT
[37 nt withheld, positions 4184-4220]
ACTCTATCTCGGGCTATTCTTTTGATTTATAAGGGATTTTGCCGATTTCGGTCTATTGGTTAAAAAATGA
GCTGATTTAACAAAAATTTAACGCGAATTTTAACAAAATATTAACGTTTACAATTTTATGGTGCACTCTC
AGTACAATCTGCTCTGATGCCGCATAGTTAAGCCAGCCCCGACACCCGCCAACACCCGCTGACGCGCCCT
GACGGGCTTGTCTGCTCCCGGCATCCGCTTACAGACAAGCTGTGACCGTCTCCGGGAGCTGCATGTGTCA
GAGGTTTTCACCGTCATCACCGAAACGCGCGAGACGAAAGGGCCTCGTGATACGCCTATTTTTATAGGTT
AATGTCATGATAATAATGGTTTCTTAGACGTCAGGTGGCACTTTTCGGGGAAATGTGCGCGGAACCCCTA
TTTGTTTATTTTTCTAAATACATTCAAATATGTATCCGCTCATGAGACAATAACCCTGATAAATGCTTCA
ATAATATTGAAAAAGGAAGAGTATGAGTATTCAACATTTCCGTGTCGCCCTTATTCCCTTTTTTGCGGCA
TTTTGCCTTCCTGTTTTTGCTCACCCAGAAACGCTGGTGAAAGTAAAAGATGCTGAAGATCAGTTGGGTG
CACGAGTGGGTTACATCGAACTGGATCTCAACAGCGGTAAGATCCTTGAGAGTTTTCGCCCCGAAGAACG
TTTTCCAATGATGAGCACTTTTAAAGTTCTGCTATGTGGCGCGGTATTATCCCGTATTGACGCCGGGCAA
GAGCAACTCGGTCGCCGCATACACTATTCTCAGAATGACTTGGTTGAGTACTCACCAGTCACAGAAAAGC
ATCTTACGGATGGCATGACAGTAAGAGAATTATGCAGTGCTGCCATAACCATGAGTGATAACACTGCGGC
CAACTTACTTCTGACAACGATCGGAGGACCGAAGGAGCTAACCGCTTTTTTGCACAACATGGGGGATCAT
GTAACTCGCCTTGATCGTTGGGAACCGGAGCTGAATGAAGCCATACCAAACGACGAGCGTGACACCACGA
TGCCTGTAGCAATGGCAACAACGTTGCGCAAACTATTAACTGGCGAACTACTTACTCTAGCTTCCCGGCA
ACAATTAATAGACTGGATGGAGGCGGATAAAGTTGCAGGACCACTTCTGCGCTCGGCCCTTCCGGCTGGC
TGGTTTATTGCTGATAAATCTGGAGCCGGTGAGCGTGGGTCTCGCGGTATCATTGCAGCACTGGGGCCAG
ATGGTAAGCCCTCCCGTATCGTAGTTATCTACACGACGGGGAGTCAGGCAACTATGGATGAACGAAATAG
ACAGATCGCTGAGATAGGTGCCTCACTGATTAAGCATTGGTAACTGTCAGACCAAGTTTACTCATATATA
CTTTAGATTGATTTAAAACTTCATTTTTAATTTAAAAGGATCTAGGTGAAGATCCTTTTTGATAATCTCA
TGACCAAAATCCCTTAACGTGAGTTTTCGTTCCACTGAGCGTCAGACCCCGTAGAAAAGATCAAAGGATC
TTCTTGAGATCCTTTTTTTCTGCGCGTAATCTGCTGCTTGCAAACAAAAAAACCACCGCTACCAGCGGTG
GTTTGTTTGCCGGATCAAGAGCTACCAACTCTTTTTCCGAAGGTAACTGGCTTCAGCAGAGCGCAGATAC
CAAATACTGTTCTTCTAGTGTAGCCGTAGTTAGGCCACCACTTCAAGAACTCTGTAGCACCGCCTACATA
CCTCGCTCTGCTAATCCTGTTACCAGTGGCTGCTGCCAGTGGCGATAAGTCGTGTCTTACCGGGTTGGAC
TCAAGACGATAGTTACCGGATAAGGCGCAGCGGTCGGGCTGAACGGGGGGTTCGTGCACACAGCCCAGCT
TGGAGCGAACGACCTACACCGAACTGAGATACCTACAGCGTGAGCTATGAGAAAGCGCCACGCTTCCCGA
AGGGAGAAAGGCGGACAGGTATCCGGTAAGCGGCAGGGTCGGAACAGGAGAGCGCACGAGGGAGCTTCCA
GGGGGAAACGCCTGGTATCTTTATAGTCCTGTCGGGTTTCGCCACCTCTGACTTGAGCGTCGATTTTTGT
GATGCTCGTCAGGGGGGCGGAGCCTATGGAAAAACGCCAGCAACGCGGCCTTTTTACGGTTCCTGGCCTT
TTGCTGGCCTTTTGCTCACATGTCCTGCAGGCAGCTGCGCGCTCGCTCGCTCACTGAGGCCGCCCGGGCG
TCGGGCGACCTTTGGTCGCCCGGCCTCAGTGAGCGAGCGAGCGCGCAGAGAGGGAGTGGCCAACTCCATC
ACTAGGGGTTCCTGCGGCCGCTCGTGACCTAGGCATATGCCAAGTACGCCCCCTATTGACGTCAATGACG
GTAAATGGCCCGCCTGGCATTATGCCCAGTACATGAC
